>Addgene plasmid #50559 | pIZ-Flag6His-BmAgo3 | depositor full sequence | sequence record 75895 | pIZ-Flag6His-BmAgo3 sequence 5659 bps
GGATCATGATGATAAACAATGTATGGTGCTAATGTTGCTTCAACAACAATTCTGTTGAACTGTGTTTTCA
TGTTTGCCAACAAGCACCTTTATACTCGGTGGCCTCCCCACCACCAACTTTTTTGCACTGCAAAAAAACA
CGCTTTTGCACGCGGGCCCATACATAGTACAAACTCTACGTTTCGTAGACTATTTTACATAAATAGTCTA
CACCGTTGTATACGCTCCAAATACACTACCACACATTGAACCTTTTTGCAGTGCAAAAAAGTACGTGTCG
GCAGTCACGTAGGCCGGCCTTATCGGGTCGCGTCCTGTCACGTACGAATCACATTATCGGACCGGACGAG
TGTTGTCTTATCGTGACAGGACGCCAGCTTCCTGTGTTGCTAACCGCAGCCGGACGCAACTCCTTATCGG
AACAGGACGCGCCTCCATATCAGCCGCGCGTTATCTCATGCGCGTGACCGGACACGAGGCGCCCGTCCCG
CTTATCGCGCCTATAAATACAGCCCGCAACGATCTGGTAAACACAGTTGAACAGCATCTGTTCGAATTTA
AAGCTTGGTACCGAGCTCGGATCCATGGATTACAAGGATGACGACGATAAGCATCATCATCATCATCATA
TGGCAGACCCAGGCAAAGGCCGGGGGCGAAGCTTAGCCCTTTTACAGGCACTGAAGAAGTCACAAATGAT
GGACTCTCCCTCACAATCTGAGAGTCAGTCTCCTGAAAGTACACCAGAACAGAGTACAGCTCCAAGTACC
ATTGCAAGTGCAACTCCTAGTACTTCAGGAGTGAGTATAGGCGGTAGAGGACGCGCAGCAGCATTGATGC
TGGCTAAAATGCAGCAGAAACCAGGCTCCACAACTCCAGCAATTTTTGTGCCACCTTCATCAACTTCTGC
ACCAACAGCTGGAACTGGACGTGGATTCAAATTGCTTCAGAACTTGCAAGCCAGTCAAAAAGCAAGCAGT
CAAATAGCAAGCAGTCAAGTAACGAGCAGTGCACAAAGCGATATTAAAGATTTGACTGAAAAAATGTCTG
AAACTTCAGTTTCAGCACAGGCATCTTCAGTTGCCAAGAACAAGTATTTCAGGGAGGTGAAAGACACTCC
TCCAGTCGTAAAGAAAGGTGAAACGGGTGTGCCTATAGAAGTGACCTGTAACTACATTTATCTCAATTTC
AAAGAGAACATTGTTTTTGAGTATGAAGTGAAGTTTGAACCAGATCAAGACTATAAGCATTTGCGATTCA
AATTGCTCAATGAGCACATTGAATACTTTAAGGAGAAAACATTCGACGGTACCACCCTCTACGTGCCACA
CGAGCTGCCCGATGCAGTCCGTAATTTAGTATCTACTAACCCATATGACCAAAGCAAAGTAAACGTTTCT
ATTATATTTCGTCGCACACGTCGTTTGAGCGAAATGATTCACATATACAATGTGATGTTCAAATGTATAA
TGAAGGATTTGAAATTGATTCGCTTCGGACGCCAACATTACAATGAGCACGCAGCCATACAGATACCTCA
GCATAAATTAGAAGTTTGGCCTGGATACGTAACAGCAGTAGACGAATACGAAGGCGGTCTGATGTTAACA
TTAGATTCGACTCATCGTGTATTACGAACGCAAACCGTTCTCTCTCTGATCAAAGAGGTTGTGCAAACTG
AAGGAGCTAATTGGAAACGTAAGATGACAGATATACTAATAGGAGCCTCTGTTATGACTACTTATAACAA
GAAATTGTTTAGAGTTGATACAATTGACGATAAAATGAGTCCGAGATCAACATTTGAGAAAACAGAGAAA
GGCGAAACTATACAGATTAGTTTTATAGATTATTATAAGAAGAATTATGGTATCGAGATAATGGACTGGG
ATCAACCCTTACTCATTTCAAGAGACACAAAACGTATGCCCGGATCAGACACTCCAACGGATTTCATGAT
ATGCCTCATTCCGGAGTTATGTCAATTGACTGGTTTAACAGATGATCAACGCAGTAACTTTAGATTAATG
AAAGATGTAGCTACTTACACGAGGATCACTCCAAATCAGCGCCATGCCGCTTTTAAGAAGTACATAGAAA
GTGTAATGAAAAACGAAACTGCCAAGAGTCGTCTAGCGGGTTGGGGTCTCAGTATAGCACCGGAAACTGT
GAACTTAACAGCTCGTACCCTGCCACCAGAGACACTGTATTTTGGAGACAATGTTAGAGTTCCCGGCAAA
CCGAATGCAGAGTGGAACTCTGAGGTGACTAAGCACAGTGTGATGCAAGCTGTGGATATCATGAGATGGG
TTCTGTTGTTCACTCAGAGGGATAAGCAAGTTGCTATGGACTTTCTTAGTACACTCAAACGAAATTGTCG
ACCAATGGGTATTATGGTTTCTGACGCTGAATTGGTACCCCTCGCCAATGATAGAACAGATACGTACGTA
CTGGCATTGAAGAAGTGCATAACGTCGTCTGTACAATTAGTCGTTGCGATATGTTCTACGAAGAGAGATG
ACAGATACGCGGCCATTAAGAAAGTTTGTTGTGCTGACAACCCCGTGCCCTCACAGGTTATAAATGCACG
TACGTTAATGAACACGAACAAGATCAGATCGATCACTCAGAAGATTTTGCTTCAGTTGAATTGCAAACTG
GGCGGTACGCTTTGGAGCATCAGCATACCGTTTAAGAGCGCAATGATTGTAGGCATCGATTCGTATCACG
ACCCATCCAGGAGGAACCGGAGCGTTTGCAGTTTTGTAGCATCCTATAATCAAAGCATGACGCTTTGGTA
TTCGAAAGTGATCTTCCAAGAGAAGGGTCAAGAAATAGTTGATGGCTTGAAATGTTGTCTCGTTGATGCG
TTAACTCATTATTTGAGATCAAACGGACAGCTTCCGGACAGGATCATCATATACAGAGACGGTGTAGGCG
ACGGGCAGCTGAAGTTATTGCAGCAATACGAGATACCTCAAATGAAGATTTGCTTCACGATATTGGGATC
GAATTACCAGCCTACCCTGACCTATGTTGTCGTACAAAAACGTATCAACACTAGGATCTTCCTGAAGTCG
AGAGACGGCTACGACAATCCGAACCCCGGGACCGTGGTCGATCACTGTATAACGAGACGGGACTGGTACG
ATTTCCTGATCGTCTCGCAGAAAGTGACCCAGGGCACTGTCACCCCGACCCATTACGTGGTGGTCTACGA
CGACAGCGGGATCACCCCGGACCAGTGTCAGCGTTTGACGTACAAGATGTGTCACTTGTACTACAATTGG
CCGGGGACGGTGCGCGTGCCGGCGCCATGTCAGTATGCGCACAAACTCTCGTATCTAGTGGGACAGTGCG
TGCACGCGCAGCCGTCTGACGTTTTAGTCGATAAGCTGTTCTTTTTGTAGGCGGCCGCTCGAGTCTAGAG
GGCCCGCGGTTCGAAGGTAAGCCTATCCCTAACCCTCTCCTCGGTCTCGATTCTACGCGTACCGGTCATC
ATCACCATCACCATTGAGTTTATCTGACTAAATCTTAGTTTGTATTGTCATGTTTTAATACAATATGTTA
TGTTTAAATATGTTTTTAATAAATTTTATAAAATAATTTCAACTTTTATTGTAACAACATTGTCCATTTA
CACACTCCTTTCAAGCGCGTGGGATCGATGCTCACTCAAAGGCGGTAATACGGTTATCCACAGAATCAGG
GGATAACGCAGGAAAGAACATGTGAGCAAAAGGCCAGCAAAAGGCCAGGAACCGTAAAAAGGCCGCGTTG
CTGGCGTTTTTCCATAGGCTCCGCCCCCCTGACGAGCATCACAAAAATCGACGCTCAAGTCAGAGGTGGC
GAAACCCGACAGGACTATAAAGATACCAGGCGTTTCCCCCTGGAAGCTCCCTCGTGCGCTCTCCTGTTCC
GACCCTGCCGCTTACCGGATACCTGTCCGCCTTTCTCCCTTCGGGAAGCGTGGCGCTTTCTCATAGCTCA
CGCTGTAGGTATCTCAGTTCGGTGTAGGTCGTTCGCTCCAAGCTGGGCTGTGTGCACGAACCCCCCGTTC
AGCCCGACCGCTGCGCCTTATCCGGTAACTATCGTCTTGAGTCCAACCCGGTAAGACACGACTTATCGCC
ACTGGCAGCAGCCACTGGTAACAGGATTAGCAGAGCGAGGTATGTAGGCGGTGCTACAGAGTTCTTGAAG
TGGTGGCCTAACTACGGCTACACTAGAAGAACAGTATTTGGTATCTGCGCTCTGCTGAAGCCAGTTACCT
TCGGAAAAAGAGTTGGTAGCTCTTGATCCGGCAAACAAACCACCGCTGGTAGCGGTGGTTTTTTTGTTTG
CAAGCAGCAGATTACGCGCAGAAAAAAAGGATCTCAAGAAGATCCTTTGATCTTTTCTACGGGGTCTGAC
GCTCAGTGGAACGAAAACTCACGTTAAGGGATTTTGGTCATGATGATAAACAATGTATGGTGCTAATGTT
GCTTCAACAACAATTCTGTTGAACTGTGTTTTCATGTTTGCCAACAAGCACCTTTATACTCGGTGGCCTC
CCCACCACCAACTTTTTTGCACTGCAAAAAAACACGCTTTTGCACGCGGGCCCATACATAGTACAAACTC
TACGTTTCGTAGACTATTTTACATAAATAGTCTACACCGTTGTATACGCTCCAAATACACTACCACACAT
TGAACCTTTTTGCAGTGCAAAAAAGTACGTGTCGGCAGTCACGTAGGCCGGCCTTATCGGGTCGCGTCCT
GTCACGTACGAATCACATTATCGGACCGGACGAGTGTTGTCTTATCGTGACAGGACGCCAGCTTCCTGTG
TTGCTAACCGCAGCCGGACGCAACTCCTTATCGGAACAGGACGCGCCTCCATATCAGCCGCGCGTTATCT
CATGCGCGTGACCGGACACGAGGCGCCCGTCCCGCTTATCGCGCCTATAAATACAGCCCGCAACGATCTG
GTAAACACAGTTGAACAGCATCTGTTCGAATTAATTCGGATCTCTGCAGCACGTGTTGACAATTAATCAT
CGGCATAGTATATCGGCATAGTATAATACGACTCACTATAGGAGGGCCACCATGGCCAAGTTGACCAGTG
CCGTTCCGGTGCTCACCGCGCGCGACGTCGCCGGAGCGGTCGAGTTCTGGACCGACCGGCTCGGGTTCTC
CCGGGACTTCGTGGAGGACGACTTCGCCGGTGTGGTCCGGGACGACGTGACCCTGTTCATCAGCGCGGTC
CAGGACCAGGTGGTGCCGGACAACACCCTGGCCTGGGTGTGGGTGCGCGGCCTGGACGAGCTGTACGCCG
AGTGGTCGGAGGTCGTGTCCACGAACTTCCGGGACGCCTCCGGGCCGGCCATGACCGAGATCGGCGAGCA
GCCGTGGGGGCGGGAGTTCGCCCTGCGCGACCCGGCCGGCAACTGCGTGCACTTCGTGGCCGAGGAGCAG
GACTGACCGACGCCGACCAACACCGCCGGTCCGACGGCGGCCCACGGGTCCCAGGGGGGTCGACCTCGAA
ACTTGTTTATTGCAGCTTATAATGGTTACAAATAAAGCAATAGCATCACAAATTTCACAAATAAAGCATT
TTTTTCACTGCATTCTAGTTGTGGTTTGTCCAAACTCATCAATGTATCTTATCATGTCT
Features (pLannotate 1.2.2; 11 found; start..end, strand, type, name):
      5..552     +  promoter       OpIE-2 promoter: immediate-early gene 2 from the Orgyia pseudotsugata multicapsid nucleopolyhedrovirus; strong constitutive baculovirus promoter for insect cell expression
    588..611     +  CDS            3xFLAG (fragment): three tandem FLAG® epitope tags
    611..629     +  CDS            capTEV™ (fragment): composite tag for in vivo biotinylation, TEV protease cleavage, and 6xHis tagging
    630..3407    +  CDS            AGO3: AGO3_BOMMO - Experimental evidence at protein level: Swiss-Prot protein existence level 1. Endoribonuclease that plays a central role during spermatogenesis by repressing transposable elements and preventing their mobilization, which is essential for the germline integrity (PubMed:19460866). Plays an essential role in meiotic differentiation of spermatocytes, germ cell differentiation and in self-renewal of spermatogonial stem cells (PubMed:19460866, PubMed:25558067). Its presence in oocytes suggests that it may participate in similar functions during oogenesis in females (PubMed:18191035). Ac
   3446..3487    +  CDS            V5 tag: epitope tag from simian virus 5
   3532..3661    +  polyA_signal   OpIE-2 poly(A) signal: immediate-early gene 2 from the Orgyia pseudotsugata multicapsid nucleopolyhedrovirus; baculovirus polyadenylation signal
   3789..4377    -  rep_origin     ori: high-copy-number ColE1/pMB1/pBR322/pUC origin of replication
   4449..4996    +  promoter       OpIE-2 promoter: immediate-early gene 2 from the Orgyia pseudotsugata multicapsid nucleopolyhedrovirus; strong constitutive baculovirus promoter for insect cell expression
   5025..5072    +  promoter       EM7 promoter: synthetic bacterial promoter&nbsp
   5092..5466    +  CDS            BleoR: antibiotic-binding protein; Sh ble from Streptoalloteichus hindustanus; confers resistance to bleomycin, phleomycin, and Zeocin™
   5530..5       +  polyA_signal   SV40 poly(A) signal (across the origin): SV40 polyadenylation signal
