[The description below was written by a language model from this plasmid's Addgene catalogue record and pLannotate feature annotations shown in this document.]
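Description:
pIZ-Flag6His-BmAgo3 is an insect-cell expression plasmid built on the Invitrogen pIZ/V5-His backbone (about 5.7 kb in total). It is designed for constitutive, baculovirus-free expression of the Bombyx mori PIWI-clade Argonaute protein BmAgo3 in the silkworm ovary-derived BmN4 line or other insect cells. It replicates in E. coli from a high-copy ColE1/pUC-type origin. A single Sh ble (BleoR) gene provides Zeocin selection in both hosts. In the feature table this gene sits behind tandem promoters, a second OpIE-2 promoter for insect cells and the synthetic bacterial EM7 promoter for E. coli, and it is terminated by an SV40 poly(A) signal.

The expression cassette uses the OpIE-2 immediate-early promoter from Orgyia pseudotsugata nucleopolyhedrovirus, which is active in insect cells without viral infection. It drives an open reading frame that begins with an N-terminal FLAG epitope followed by a 6xHis tag. The automated annotation labels these short stretches as fragments of 3xFLAG and of a composite TEV/His tag, which fits the catalogue description of a FLAG-6xHis leader. This leader is fused to the roughly 2.8 kb AGO3 coding sequence, and the OpIE-2 poly(A) signal ends the transcript. The backbone's V5 epitope is still annotated downstream of the insert, but the record lists only N-terminal tags and does not say whether V5 is translated in frame.

AGO3 is an endoribonuclease of the piRNA pathway that represses transposable elements in the germline. The tagged protein is therefore suited to immunoprecipitation, affinity purification and detection of BmAgo3 and its associated piRNA complexes in cultured silkworm cells.
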