Addgene plasmid #50559: pIZ-Flag6His-BmAgo3
Purpose: Expresses FLAG, His tagged BmAgo3 in silkworm cell line BmN4 or insect cells
Depositing lab: Yukihide Tomari. Depositing organization: The University of Tokyo. Publication: The Bombyx ovary-derived cell line endogenously expresses PIWI/PIWI-interacting RNA complexes. Kawaoka S, Hayashi N, Suzuki Y, Abe H, Sugano S, Tomari Y, Shimada T, Katsuma S. RNA. 2009 Jul;15(7):1258-64. doi: 10.1261/rna.1452209. Epub 2009 May 21. PubMed 19460866.
Backbone
  Vector backbone: pIZ/V5-His
  Backbone manufacturer: Invitrogen
  Backbone size w/o insert (bp): 2900
  Total vector size (bp): 5659
  Vector type: Insect Expression
  Selectable markers: Zeocin
Growth in bacteria
  Bacterial resistance: Bleocin (Zeocin), 50 μg/mL
  Growth temperature: 37°C
  Growth strain: DH5alpha
  Copy number: Unknown
Gene/Insert
  Gene/Insert name: BmAgo3
  Species: Bombyx mori
  Promoter: OpIE2
  Tag / fusion protein: Flag (N terminal on insert); 6xHIS (N terminal on insert)
  Cloning method: Unknown
  Sequencing primers: 5′ EBV-rev; 3′ V5-Rev
Resource information
  A portion of this plasmid was derived from a plasmid made by: Gene origin is from Susumu Katsuma at The Univ. of Tokyo.
Terms and licenses: Academic/Nonprofit Terms; Industry Terms: Not Available to Industry
How to cite: pIZ-Flag6His-BmAgo3 was a gift from Yukihide Tomari (Addgene plasmid # 50559 ; http://n2t.net/addgene:50559 ; RRID:Addgene_50559)
