>Addgene plasmid #50559 | pIZ-Flag6His-BmAgo3 | addgene partial sequence | sequence record 79061 | EBV-rev 5'-GTGGTTTGTCCAAACTCATC-3'
ATGTATGGTGCTAATGTTGCTTCAACAACAATTCTGTTGAACTGTGTTTTCATGTTTGCCAACAAGCACC
TTTATACTCGGTGGCCTCCCCACCACCAACTTTTTTGCACTGCAAAAAAACACGCTTTTGCACGCGGGCC
CATACATAGTACAAACTCTACGTTTCGTAGACTATTTTACATAAATAGTCTACACCGTTGTATACGCTCC
AAATACACTACCACACATTGAACCTTTTTGCAGTGCAAAAAAGTACGTGTCGGCAGTCACGTAGGCCGGC
CTTATCGGGTCGCGTCCTGTCACGTACGAATCACATTATCGGACCGGACGAGTGTTGTCTTATCGTGACA
GGACGCCAGCTTCCTGTGTTGCTAACCGCAGCCGGACGCAACTCCTTATCGGAACAGGACGCGCCTCCAT
ATCAGCCGCGCGTTATCTCATGCGCGTGACCGGACACGAGGCGCCCGTCCCGCTTATCGCGCCTATAAAT
ACAGCCCGCAACGATCTGGTAAACACAGTTGAACAGCATCTGTTCGAATTTAAAGCTTGGTACCGAGCTC
GGATCCATGGATTACAAGGATGACGACGATAAGCATCATCATCATCATCATATGGCAGACCCAGGCAAAG
GCCGGGGGCGAAGCTTAGCCCTTTTACAGGCACTGAAGAAGTCACAAATGATGGACTCTCCCTCACAATC
TGAGAGTCAGTCTCCTGAAAGTACACCAGAACAGAGTACAGCTCCAAGTACCATTGCAAGTGCAACTCCT
AGTACTTCAGGAGTGAGTATAGGCGGTAGAGGACGCGCAGCAGCATTGATGCTGGCTAAAATGCAGCAGA
AACCAGGCTCCACAACTCCAGCAATTTTTGTGCCACCTTCATCAACTTCTGCACCAACAGCTGGAACTGG
ACGTGGATTCAAATTGCTTCAGAACTTGCA
